Addgene plasmid #108737: pBW2660_pCAG-PV1-iCre-N270-L1-FRB-NLS-BGHpA
Purpose: Expresses N-terminus to aa270 of Cre recombinase fused to FRB CID
Depositing lab: Wilson Wong. Depositing organization: Boston University Main Campus. Publication: High-performance chemical- and light-inducible recombinases in mammalian cells and mice. Weinberg BH, Cho JH, Agarwal Y, Pham NTH, Caraballo LD, Walkosz M, Ortega C, Trexler M, Tague N, Law B, Benman WKJ, Letendre J, Beal J, Wong WW. Nat Commun. 2019 Oct 24;10(1):4845. doi: 10.1038/s41467-019-12800-7. PubMed 31649244.
Backbone
  Vector backbone: pCAGGS
  Vector type: Mammalian Expression, Cre/Lox, Synthetic Biology
Growth in bacteria
  Bacterial resistance: Ampicillin, 100 μg/mL
  Growth temperature: 37°C
  Growth strain: NEB Stable
  Copy number: High Copy
Gene/Insert
  Gene/Insert name: Cre recombinase fragment N-terminus to aa270
  Species: Synthetic
  Promoter: pCAG
  Tag / fusion protein: FRB,NLS (C terminal on insert)
  Cloning method: Restriction Enzyme; 5′ cloning site MluI (not destroyed); 3′ cloning site BspEI (not destroyed)
Terms and licenses: Academic/Nonprofit Terms; Industry Terms: Not Available to Industry
Depositor comments: Please visit https://www.biorxiv.org/content/10.1101/747121v1 for bioRxiv preprint.
How to cite: pBW2660_pCAG-PV1-iCre-N270-L1-FRB-NLS-BGHpA was a gift from Wilson Wong (Addgene plasmid # 108737 ; http://n2t.net/addgene:108737 ; RRID:Addgene_108737)
