[The description below was written by a language model from this plasmid's Addgene catalogue record and pLannotate feature annotations shown in this document.]
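Description:
pBW2660_pCAG-PV1-iCre-N270-L1-FRB-NLS-BGHpA is a 6.4 kb mammalian expression plasmid built on the pCAGGS backbone that encodes one half of a chemically inducible split Cre recombinase. It is maintained in E. coli through a high-copy ColE1/pUC-type origin and selected with ampicillin via the β-lactamase gene. The backbone also retains an SV40 origin of replication, an SV40 poly(A) signal, and small lac promoter/operator and lacI remnants that have no role in the payload.

Expression is driven by the CAG promoter, annotated here as its three parts: the CMV immediate-early enhancer, the chicken β-actin promoter, and a chimeric β-actin/β-globin intron, which together give strong constitutive transcription in a wide range of mammalian cells. The open reading frame encodes the Cre fragment running from the N-terminus to amino acid 270. According to the construct name, this is joined through a linker (L1) to an FRB domain and a C-terminal nuclear localization signal. The automated annotation matches the FRB segment to the T2098L variant, which binds rapamycin analogues, though the catalogue record lists it only as FRB. The transcript ends at a bovine growth hormone poly(A) signal, with the original pCAGGS rabbit β-globin poly(A) region still present downstream. The "PV1" element in the name is not explained by the record.

On its own the truncated Cre should be inactive. FRB is a chemically induced dimerization domain, so the plasmid is presumably co-expressed with a complementary C-terminal Cre fragment fused to the dimerization partner. That would allow a small-molecule dimerizer to reconstitute recombinase activity at loxP sites. The record does not name the partner construct.
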