Features (pLannotate 1.2.2; 20 found; start..end, strand, type, name):
     46..62      -  protein_bind   lac operator: The lac repressor binds to the lac operator to inhibit transcription in E. coli. This inhibition can be relieved by adding lactose or isopropyl-β-D-thiogalactopyranoside (IPTG). lac repressor encoded by lacI
     70..100     -  promoter       lac promoter: promoter for the E. coli lac operon
    115..136     -  protein_bind   CAP binding site: CAP binding activates transcription in the presence of cAMP. E. coli catabolite activator protein
    149..188     -  CDS            lacI (fragment): lac repressor; lacI; The lac repressor binds to the lac operator to inhibit transcription in E. coli. This inhibition can be relieved by adding lactose or isopropyl-β-D-thiogalactopyranoside (IPTG).
    195..217     +  promoter       SV40 promoter (fragment): SV40 enhancer and early promoter
    221..355     +  rep_origin     SV40 ori: SV40 origin of replication
    375..509     +  polyA_signal   SV40 poly(A) signal: SV40 polyadenylation signal
    511..565     -  CDS            lacI (fragment): lac repressor; lacI; The lac repressor binds to the lac operator to inhibit transcription in E. coli. This inhibition can be relieved by adding lactose or isopropyl-β-D-thiogalactopyranoside (IPTG).
    748..1336    -  rep_origin     ori: high-copy-number ColE1/pMB1/pBR322/pUC origin of replication
   1507..2367    -  CDS            AmpR: β-lactamase; bla; confers resistance to ampicillin, carbenicillin, and related antibiotics
   2368..2472    -  promoter       AmpR promoter: bla
   2503..2882    +  enhancer       CMV enhancer: human cytomegalovirus immediate early enhancer
   2884..3159    +  promoter       chicken β-actin promoter: No description available
   3160..4175    +  intron         chimeric intron: chimera between introns from chicken β-actin and rabbit β-globin
   4310..5119    +  CDS            cre (fragment): RECR_BPP1 - Experimental evidence at protein level: Swiss-Prot protein existence level 1. Catalyzes site-specific recombination between two 34-base- pair LOXP sites. Its role is to maintain the phage genome as a monomeric unit-copy plasmid in the lysogenic state. From Escherichia phage P1 (Bacteriophage P1).
   5162..5437    +  CDS            FRB*: T2098L mutant of FKBP-rapamycin binding domain of human FRAP binds synthetic ligands such as AP21967
   5468..5692    +  polyA_signal   bGH poly(A) signal: bovine growth hormone polyadenylation signal
   5696..5717    +  promoter       SV40 promoter (fragment): SV40 enhancer and early promoter
   5855..5926    +  CDS            HBB (fragment): HBB_PONPY - Experimental evidence at transcript level: Swiss-Prot protein existence level 2. Involved in oxygen transport from the lung to the various peripheral tissues. From Pongo pygmaeus (Bornean orangutan).
   5997..6052    +  polyA_signal   β-globin poly(A) signal: rabbit β-globin polyadenylation signal (Gil and Proudfoot, 1987)
>Addgene plasmid #108737 | pBW2660_pCAG-PV1-iCre-N270-L1-FRB-NLS-BGHpA | depositor full sequence | sequence record 205018 | Full Sequence
CCCAAGCTTGGCGTAATCATGGTCATAGCTGTTTCCTGTGTGAAATTGTTATCCGCTCACAATTCCACAC
AACATACGAGCCGGAAGCATAAAGTGTAAAGCCTGGGGTGCCTAATGAGTGAGCTAACTCACATTAATTG
CGTTGCGCTCACTGCCCGCTTTCCAGTCGGGAAACCTGTCGTGCCAGCGGATCCGCATCTCAATTAGTCA
GCAACCATAGTCCCGCCCCTAACTCCGCCCAGTTCCGCCCATTCTCCGCCCCATGGCTGACTAATTTTTT
TTATTTATGCAGAGGCCGAGGCCGCCTCGGCCTCTGAGCTATTCCAGAAGTAGTGAGGAGGCTTTTTTGG
AGGCCTAGGCTTTTGCAAAAAGCTAACTTGTTTATTGCAGCTTATAATGGTTACAAATAAAGCAATAGCA
TCACAAATTTCACAAATAAAGCATTTTTTTCACTGCATTCTAGTTGTGGTTTGTCCAAACTCATCAATGT
ATCTTATCATGTCTGGATCCGCTGCATTAATGAATCGGCCAACGCGCGGGGAGAGGCGGTTTGCGTATTG
GGCGCTCTTCCGCTTCCTCGCTCACTGACTCGCTGCGCTCGGTCGTTCGGCTGCGGCGAGCGGTATCAGC
TCACTCAAAGGCGGTAATACGGTTATCCACAGAATCAGGGGATAACGCAGGAAAGAACATGTGAGCAAAA
GGCCAGCAAAAGGCCAGGAACCGTAAAAAGGCCGCGTTGCTGGCGTTTTTCCATAGGCTCCGCCCCCCTG
ACGAGCATCACAAAAATCGACGCTCAAGTCAGAGGTGGCGAAACCCGACAGGACTATAAAGATACCAGGC
GTTTCCCCCTGGAAGCTCCCTCGTGCGCTCTCCTGTTCCGACCCTGCCGCTTACCGGATACCTGTCCGCC
TTTCTCCCTTCGGGAAGCGTGGCGCTTTCTCATAGCTCACGCTGTAGGTATCTCAGTTCGGTGTAGGTCG
TTCGCTCCAAGCTGGGCTGTGTGCACGAACCCCCCGTTCAGCCCGACCGCTGCGCCTTATCCGGTAACTA
TCGTCTTGAGTCCAACCCGGTAAGACACGACTTATCGCCACTGGCAGCAGCCACTGGTAACAGGATTAGC
AGAGCGAGGTATGTAGGCGGTGCTACAGAGTTCTTGAAGTGGTGGCCTAACTACGGCTACACTAGAAGAA
CAGTATTTGGTATCTGCGCTCTGCTGAAGCCAGTTACCTTCGGAAAAAGAGTTGGTAGCTCTTGATCCGG
CAAACAAACCACCGCTGGTAGCGGTGGTTTTTTTGTTTGCAAGCAGCAGATTACGCGCAGAAAAAAAGGA
TCTCAAGAAGATCCTTTGATCTTTTCTACGGGGTCTGACGCTCAGTGGAACGAAAACTCACGTTAAGGGA
TTTTGGTCATGAGATTATCAAAAAGGATCTTCACCTAGATCCTTTTAAATTAAAAATGAAGTTTTAAATC
AATCTAAAGTATATATGAGTAAACTTGGTCTGACAGTTACCAATGCTTAATCAGTGAGGCACCTATCTCA
GCGATCTGTCTATTTCGTTCATCCATAGTTGCCTGACTCCCCGTCGTGTAGATAACTACGATACGGGAGG
GCTTACCATCTGGCCCCAGTGCTGCAATGATACCGCGAGACCCACGCTCACCGGCTCCAGATTTATCAGC
AATAAACCAGCCAGCCGGAAGGGCCGAGCGCAGAAGTGGTCCTGCAACTTTATCCGCCTCCATCCAGTCT
ATTAATTGTTGCCGGGAAGCTAGAGTAAGTAGTTCGCCAGTTAATAGTTTGCGCAACGTTGTTGCCATTG
CTACAGGCATCGTGGTGTCACGCTCGTCGTTTGGTATGGCTTCATTCAGCTCCGGTTCCCAACGATCAAG
GCGAGTTACATGATCCCCCATGTTGTGCAAAAAAGCGGTTAGCTCCTTCGGTCCTCCGATCGTTGTCAGA
AGTAAGTTGGCCGCAGTGTTATCACTCATGGTTATGGCAGCACTGCATAATTCTCTTACTGTCATGCCAT
CCGTAAGATGCTTTTCTGTGACTGGTGAGTACTCAACCAAGTCATTCTGAGAATAGTGTATGCGGCGACC
GAGTTGCTCTTGCCCGGCGTCAATACGGGATAATACCGCGCCACATAGCAGAACTTTAAAAGTGCTCATC
ATTGGAAAACGTTCTTCGGGGCGAAAACTCTCAAGGATCTTACCGCTGTTGAGATCCAGTTCGATGTAAC
CCACTCGTGCACCCAACTGATCTTCAGCATCTTTTACTTTCACCAGCGTTTCTGGGTGAGCAAAAACAGG
AAGGCAAAATGCCGCAAAAAAGGGAATAAGGGCGACACGGAAATGTTGAATACTCATACTCTTCCTTTTT
CAATATTATTGAAGCATTTATCAGGGTTATTGTCTCATGAGCGGATACATATTTGAATGTATTTAGAAAA
ATAAACAAATAGGGGTTCCGCGCACATTTCCCCGAAAAGTGCCACCTGGGTCGACATTGATTATTGACTA
GTTATTAATAGTAATCAATTACGGGGTCATTAGTTCATAGCCCATATATGGAGTTCCGCGTTACATAACT
TACGGTAAATGGCCCGCCTGGCTGACCGCCCAACGACCCCCGCCCATTGACGTCAATAATGACGTATGTT
CCCATAGTAACGCCAATAGGGACTTTCCATTGACGTCAATGGGTGGAGTATTTACGGTAAACTGCCCACT
TGGCAGTACATCAAGTGTATCATATGCCAAGTACGCCCCCTATTGACGTCAATGACGGTAAATGGCCCGC
CTGGCATTATGCCCAGTACATGACCTTATGGGACTTTCCTACTTGGCAGTACATCTACGTATTAGTCATC
GCTATTACCATGGTCGAGGTGAGCCCCACGTTCTGCTTCACTCTCCCCATCTCCCCCCCCTCCCCACCCC
CAATTTTGTATTTATTTATTTTTTAATTATTTTGTGCAGCGATGGGGGCGGGGGGGGGGGGGGCGCGCGC
CAGGCGGGGCGGGGCGGGGCGAGGGGCGGGGCGGGGCGAGGCGGAAAGGTGCGGCGGCAGCCAATCAGAG
CGGCGCGCTCCGAAAGTTTCCTTTTATGGCGAGGCGGCGGCGGCGGCGGCCCTATAAAAAGCGAAGCGCG
CGGCGGGCGGGAGTCGCTGCGTTGCCTTCGCCCCGTGCCCCGCTCCGCGCCGCCTCGCGCCGCCCGCCCC
GGCTCTGACTGACCGCGTTACTCCCACAGGTGAGCGGGCGGGACGGCCCTTCTCCTCCGGGCTGTAATTA
GCGCTTGGTTTAATGACGGCTCGTTTCTTTTCTGTGGCTGCGTGAAAGCCTTAAAGGGCTCCGGGAGGGC
CCTTTGTGCGGGGGGGAGCGGCTCGGGGGGTGCGTGCGTGTGTGTGTGCGTGGGGAGCGCCGCGTGCGGC
TCCGCGCTGCCCGGCGGCTGTGAGCGCTGCGGGCGCGGCGCGGGGCTTTGTGCGCTCCGCAGTGTGCGCG
AGGGGAGCGCGGCCGGGGGCGGTGCCCCGCGGTGCGGGGGGGGCTGCGAGGGGAACAAAGGCTGCGTGCG
GGGTGTGTGCGTGGGGGGGTGAGCAGGGGGTGTGGGCGCGGCGGTCGGGCTGTAACCCCCCCCTGCACCC
CCCTCCCCGAGTTGCTGAGCACGGCCCGGCTTCGGGTGCGGGGCTCCGTACGGGGCGTGGCGCGGGGCTC
GCCGTGCCGGGCGGGGGGTGGCGGCAGGTGGGGGTGCCGGGCGGGGCGGGGCCGCCTCGGGCCGGGGAGG
GCTCGGGGGAGGGGCGCGGCGGCCCCCGGAGCGCCGGCGGCTGTCGAGGCGCGGCGAGCCGCAGCCATTG
CCTTTTATGGTAATCGTGCGAGAGGGCGCAGGGACTTCCTTTGTCCCAAATCTGTGCGGAGCCGAAATCT
GGGAGGCGCCGCCGCACCCCCTCTAGCGGGCGCGGGGCGAAGCGGTGCGGCGCCGGCAGGAAGGAAATGG
GCGGGGAGGGCCTTCGTGCGTCGCCGCGCCGCCGTCCCCTTCTCCCTCTCCAGCCTCGGGGCTGTCCGCG
GGGGGACGGCTGCCTTCGGGGGGGACGGGGCAGGGCGGGGTTCGGCTTCTGGCGTGTGACCGGCGGCTCT
AGAGCCTCTGCTAACCATGTTCATGCCTTCTTCTTTTTCCTACAGCTCCTGGGCAACGTGCTGGTTATTG
TGCTGTCTCATCATTTTGGCAAAGAATTGATTAATTCGAGCGAAGGCGCGCCCATTACTCGCATCCATTC
TCAGGCTGTCTCGTCTCGTCTCGCACGCGTGCCGCCACCATGTCCAACCTGCTGACTGTGCACCAAAACC
TGCCTGCCCTCCCTGTGGATGCCACCTCTGATGAAGTCAGGAAGAACCTGATGGACATGTTCAGGGACAG
GCAGGCCTTCTCTGAACACACCTGGAAGATGCTCCTGTCTGTGTGCAGATCCTGGGCTGCCTGGTGCAAG
CTGAACAACAGGAAATGGTTCCCTGCTGAACCTGAGGATGTGAGGGACTACCTCCTGTACCTGCAAGCCA
GAGGCCTGGCTGTGAAGACCATCCAACAGCACCTGGGCCAGCTCAACATGCTGCACAGGAGATCTGGCCT
GCCTCGCCCTTCTGACTCCAATGCTGTGTCCCTGGTGATGAGGAGAATCAGAAAGGAGAATGTGGATGCT
GGGGAGAGAGCCAAGCAGGCCCTGGCCTTTGAACGCACTGACTTTGACCAAGTCAGATCCCTGATGGAGA
ACTCTGACAGATGCCAGGACATCAGGAACCTGGCCTTCCTGGGCATTGCCTACAACACCCTGCTGCGCAT
TGCCGAAATTGCCAGAATCAGAGTGAAGGACATCTCCCGCACCGATGGTGGGAGAATGCTGATCCACATT
GGCAGGACCAAGACCCTGGTGTCCACAGCTGGTGTGGAGAAGGCCCTGTCCCTGGGGGTTACCAAGCTGG
TGGAGAGATGGATCTCTGTGTCTGGTGTGGCTGATGACCCCAACAACTACCTGTTCTGCCGGGTCAGAAA
GAATGGTGTGGCTGCCCCTTCTGCCACCTCCCAACTGTCCACCCGGGCCCTGGAAGGGATCTTTGAGGCC
ACCCACCGCTCCGGAGGGTCTGGCTCCGGATCAAGTGGTGGCAGCGGTACCATCCTCTGGCATGAGATGT
GGCATGAAGGCCTGGAAGAGGCATCTCGTTTGTACTTTGGGGAAAGGAACGTGAAAGGCATGTTTGAGGT
GCTGGAGCCCTTGCATGCTATGATGGAACGGGGCCCCCAGACTCTGAAGGAAACATCCTTTAATCAGGCC
TATGGTCGAGATTTAATGGAGGCCCAAGAGTGGTGCAGGAAGTACATGAAATCAGGGAATGTCAAGGACC
TCCTCCAAGCCTGGGACCTCTATTATCATGTGTTCCGACGAATCTCACCCAAGAAAAAGCGGAAGGTGTG
AGAATTCCTGTGCCTTCTAGTTGCCAGCCATCTGTTGTTTGCCCCTCCCCCGTGCCTTCCTTGACCCTGG
AAGGTGCCACTCCCACTGTCCTTTCCTAATAAAATGAGGAAATTGCATCGCATTGTCTGAGTAGGTGTCA
TTCTATTCTGGGGGGTGGGGTGGGGCAGGACAGCAAGGGGGAGGATTGGGAAGACAATAGCAGGCATGCT
GGGGATGCGGTGGGCTCTATGGCTTCTGAGGCGGAAAGAACCAGCTGGGGCTCTAGGGGGTATCCCCACG
CGCCCTGTAGCGTGTACCGCTGGGAGTTCGTAGACGGAAACAAACGCAGAATCCAAGCGCGGCCGCCCAG
GATACATAGATTACCACAACTCCGAGCCCTTCCACCGCTAGCGCACTCCTCAGGTGCAGGCTGCCTATCA
GAAGGTGGTGGCTGGTGTGGCCAATGCCCTGGCTCACAAATACCACTGAGATCTTTTTCCCTCTGCCAAA
AATTATGGGGACATCATGAAGCCCCTTGAGCATCTGACTTCTGGCTAATAAAGGAAATTTATTTTCATTG
CAATAGTGTGTTGGAATTTTTTGTGTCTCTCACTCGGAAGGACATATGGGAGGGCAAATCATTTAAAACA
TCAGAATGAGTATTTGGTTTAGAGTTTGGCAACATATGCCCATATGCTGGCTGCCATGAACAAAGGTTGG
CTATAAAGAGGTCATCAGTATATGAAACAGCCCCCTGCTGTCCATTCCTTATTCCATAGAAAAGCCTTGA
CTTGAGGTTAGATTTTTTTTATATTTTGTTTTGTGTTATTTTTTTCTTTAACATCCCTAAAATTTTCCTT
ACATGTTTTACTAGCCAGATTTTTCCTCCTCTCCTGACTACTCCCAGTCATAGCTGTCCCTCTTCTCTTA
TGGAGATCCCTCGACCTGCAG
