>Addgene plasmid #108737 | pBW2660_pCAG-PV1-iCre-N270-L1-FRB-NLS-BGHpA | addgene partial sequence | sequence record 216274 | Addgene Partial NGS Result
CCAGAGGCCTGGCTGTGAAGACCATCCAACAGCACCTGGGCCAGCTCAACATGCTGCACAGGAGATCTGG
CCTGCCTCGCCCTTCTGACTCCAATGCTGTGTCCCTGGTGATGAGGAGAATCAGAAAGGAGAATGTGGAT
GCTGGGGAGAGAGCCAAGCAGGCCCTGGCCTTTGAACGCACTGACTTTGACCAAGTCAGATCCCTGATGG
AGAACTCTGACAGATGCCAGGACATCAGGAACCTGGCCTTCCTGGGCATTGCCTACAACACCCTGCTGCG
CATTGCCGAAATTGCCAGAATCAGAGTGAAGGACATCTCCCGCACCGATGGTGGGAGAATGCTGATCCAC
ATTGGCAGGACCAAGACCCTGGTGTCCACAGCTGGTGTGGAGAAGGCCCTGTCCCTGGGGGTTACCAAGC
TGGTGGAGAGATGGATCTCTGTGTCTGGTGTGGCTGATGACCCCAACAACTACCTGTTCTGCCGGGTCAG
AAAGAATGGTGTGGCTGCCCCTTCTGCCACCTCCCAACTGTCCACCCGGGCCCTGGAAGGGATCTTTGAG
GCCACCCACCGCTCCGGAGGGTCTGGCTCCGGATCAAGTGGTGGCAGCGGTACCATCCTCTGGCATGAGA
TGTGGCATGAAGGCCTGGAAGAGGCATCTCGTTTGTACTTTGGGGAAAGGAACGTGAAAGGCATGTTTGA
GGTGCTGGAGCCCTTGCATGCTATGATGGAACGGGGCCCCCAGACTCTGAAGGAAACATCCTTTAATCAG
GCCTATGGTCGAGATTTAATGGAGGCCCAAGAGTGGTGCAGGAAGTACATGAAATCAGGGAATGTCAAGG
ACCTCCTCCAAGCCTGGGACCTCTATTATCATGTGTTCCGACGAATCTCACCCAAGAAAAAGCGGAAGGT
GTGAGAATTCCTGTGCCTTCTAGTTGCCAGCCATCTGTTGTTTGCCCCTCCCCCGTGCCTTCCTTGACCC
TGGAAGGTGCCACTCCCACTGTCCTTTCCTAATAAAATGAGGAAATTGCATCGCATTGTCTGAGTAGGTG
TCATTCTATTCTGGGGGGTGGGGTGGGGCAGGACAGCAAGGGGGAGGATTGGGAAGACAATAGCAGGCAT
GCTGGGGATGCGGTGGGCTCTATGGCTTCTGAGGCGGAAAGAACCAGCTGGGGCTCTAGGGGGTATCCCC
ACGCGCCCTGTAGCGTGTACCGCTGGGAGTTCGTAGACGGAAACAAACGCAGAATCCAAGCGCGGCCGCC
CAGGATACATAGATTACCACAACTCCGAGCCCTTCCACCGCTAGCGCACTCCTCAGGTGCAGGCTGCCTA
TCAGAAGGTGGTGGCTGGTGTGGCCAATGCCCTGGCTCACAAATACCACTGAGATCTTTTTCCCTCTGCC
AAAAATTATGGGGACATCATGAAGCCCCTTGAGCATCTGACTTCTGGCTAATAAAGGAAATTTATTTTCA
TTGCAATAGTGTGTTGGAATTTTTTGTGTCTCTCACTCGGAAGGACATATGGGAGGGCAAATCATTTAAA
ACATCAGAATGAGTATTTGGTTTAGAGTTTGGCAACATATGCCCATATGCTGGCTGCCATGAACAAAGGT
TGGCTATAAAGAGGTCATCAGTATATGAAACAGCCCCCTGCTGTCCATTCCTTATTCCATAGAAAAGCCT
TGACTTGAGGTTAGATTTTTTTTATATTTTGTTTTGTGTTATTTTTTTCTTTAACATCCCTAAAATTTTC
CTTACATGTTTTACTAGCCAGATTTTTCCTCCTCTCCTGACTACTCCCAGTCATAGCTGTCCCTCTTCTC
TTATGGAGATCCCTCGACCTGCAGCCCAAGCTTGGCGTAATCATGGTCATAGCTGTTTCCTGTGTGAAAT
TGTTATCCGCTCACAATTCCACACAACATACGAGCCGGAAGCATAAAGTGTAAAGCCTGGGGTGCCTAAT
GAGTGAGCTAACTCACATTAATTGCGTTGCGCTCACTGCCCGCTTTCCAGTCGGGAAACCTGTCGTGCCA
GCGGATCCGCATCTCAATTAGTCAGCAACCATAGTCCCGCCCCTAACTCCGCCCAGTTCCGCCCATTCTC
CGCCCCATGGCTGACTAATTTTTTTTATTTATGCAGAGGCCGAGGCCGCCTCGGCCTCTGAGCTATTCCA
GAAGTAGTGAGGAGGCTTTTTTGGAGGCCTAGGCTTTTGCAAAAAGCTAACTTGTTTATTGCAGCTTATA
ATGGTTACAAATAAAGCAATAGCATCACAAATTTCACAAATAAAGCATTTTTTTCACTGCATTCTAGTTG
TGGTTTGTCCAAACTCATCAATGTATCTTATCATGTCTGGATCCGCTGCATTAATGAATCGGCCAACGCG
CGGGGAGAGGCGGTTTGCGTATTGGGCGCTCTTCCGCTTCCTCGCTCACTGACTCGCTGCGCTCGGTCGT
TCGGCTGCGGCGAGCGGTATCAGCTCACTCAAAGGCGGTAATACGGTTATCCACAGAATCAGGGGATAAC
GCAGGAAAGAACATGTGAGCAAAAGGCCAGCAAAAGGCCAGGAACCGTAAAAAGGCCGCGTTGCTGGCGT
TTTTCCATAGGCTCCGCCCCCCTGACGAGCATCACAAAAATCGACGCTCAAGTCAGAGGTGGCGAAACCC
GACAGGACTATAAAGATACCAGGCGTTTCCCCCTGGAAGCTCCCTCGTGCGCTCTCCTGTTCCGACCCTG
CCGCTTACCGGATACCTGTCCGCCTTTCTCCCTTCGGGAAGCGTGGCGCTTTCTCATAGCTCACGCTGTA
GGTATCTCAGTTCGGTGTAGGTCGTTCGCTCCAAGCTGGGCTGTGTGCACGAACCCCCCGTTCAGCCCGA
CCGCTGCGCCTTATCCGGTAACTATCGTCTTGAGTCCAACCCGGTAAGACACGACTTATCGCCACTGGCA
GCAGCCACTGGTAACAGGATTAGCAGAGCGAGGTATGTAGGCGGTGCTACAGAGTTCTTGAAGTGGTGGC
CTAACTACGGCTACACTAGAAGAACAGTATTTGGTATCTGCGCTCTGCTGAAGCCAGTTACCTTCGGAAA
AAGAGTTGGTAGCTCTTGATCCGGCAAACAAACCACCGCTGGTAGCGGTGGTTTTTTTGTTTGCAAGCAG
CAGATTACGCGCAGAAAAAAAGGATCTCAAGAAGATCCTTTGATCTTTTCTACGGGGTCTGACGCTCAGT
GGAACGAAAACTCACGTTAAGGGATTTTGGTCATGAGATTATCAAAAAGGATCTTCACCTAGATCCTTTT
AAATTAAAAATGAAGTTTTAAATCAATCTAAAGTATATATGAGTAAACTTGGTCTGACAGTTACCAATGC
TTAATCAGTGAGGCACCTATCTCAGCGATCTGTCTATTTCGTTCATCCATAGTTGCCTGACTCCCCGTCG
TGTAGATAACTACGATACGGGAGGGCTTACCATCTGGCCCCAGTGCTGCAATGATACCGCGAGACCCACG
CTCACCGGCTCCAGATTTATCAGCAATAAACCAGCCAGCCGGAAGGGCCGAGCGCAGAAGTGGTCCTGCA
ACTTTATCCGCCTCCATCCAGTCTATTAATTGTTGCCGGGAAGCTAGAGTAAGTAGTTCGCCAGTTAATA
GTTTGCGCAACGTTGTTGCCATTGCTACAGGCATCGTGGTGTCACGCTCGTCGTTTGGTATGGCTTCATT
CAGCTCCGGTTCCCAACGATCAAGGCGAGTTACATGATCCCCCATGTTGTGCAAAAAAGCGGTTAGCTCC
TTCGGTCCTCCGATCGTTGTCAGAAGTAAGTTGGCCGCAGTGTTATCACTCATGGTTATGGCAGCACTGC
ATAATTCTCTTACTGTCATGCCATCCGTAAGATGCTTTTCTGTGACTGGTGAGTACTCAACCAAGTCATT
CTGAGAATAGTGTATGCGGCGACCGAGTTGCTCTTGCCCGGCGTCAATACGGGATAATACCGCGCCACAT
AGCAGAACTTTAAAAGTGCTCATCATTGGAAAACGTTCTTCGGGGCGAAAACTCTCAAGGATCTTACCGC
TGTTGAGATCCAGTTCGATGTAACCCACTCGTGCACCCAACTGATCTTCAGCATCTTTTACTTTCACCAG
CGTTTCTGGGTGAGCAAAAACAGGAAGGCAAAATGCCGCAAAAAAGGGAATAAGGGCGACACGGAAATGT
TGAATACTCATACTCTTCCTTTTTCAATATTATTGAAGCATTTATCAGGGTTATTGTCTCATGAGCGGAT
ACATATTTGAATGTATTTAGAAAAATAAACAAATAGGGGTTCCGCGCACATTTCCCCGAAAAGTGCCACC
TGGGTCGACATTGATTATTGACTAGTTATTAATAGTAATCAATTACGGGGTCATTAGTTCATAGCCCATA
TATGGAGTTCCGCGTTACATAACTTACGGTAAATGGCCCGCCTGGCTGACCGCCCAACGACCCCCGCCCA
TTGACGTCAATAATGACGTATGTTCCCATAGTAACGCCAATAGGGACTTTCCATTGACGTCAATGGGTGG
AGTATTTACGGTAAACTGCCCACTTGGCAGTACATCAAGTGTATCATATGCCAAGTACGCCCCCTATTGA
CGTCAATGACGGTAAATGGCCCGCCTGGCATTATGCCCAGTACATGACCTTATGGGACTTTCCTACTTGG
CAGTACATCTACGTATTAGTCATCGCTATTACCATGGTCGAGGTGAGCCCCACGTTCTGCTTCACTCTCC
CCATCTCCCCCCCCTCCCCACCCCCAATTTTGTATTTATTTATTTTTTAATTATTTTGTGCAGCGATGGG
GGCGGGGGGGGGGGG
